>Addgene plasmid #86979 | pDUAL SRBI (GFP) | depositor full sequence | sequence record 173289 | pDUAL SRBI (GFP) sequence 11746 bps
TGGAAGGGCTAATTCACTCCCAAAGAAGACAAGATATCCTTGATCTGTGGATCTACCACACACAAGGCTA
CTTCCCTGATTAGCAGAACTACACACCAGGGCCAGGGGTCAGATATCCACTGACCTTTGGATGGTGCTAC
AAGCTAGTACCAGTTGAGCCAGATAAGGTAGAAGAGGCCAATAAAGGAGAGAACACCAGCTTGTTACACC
CTGTGAGCCTGCATGGGATGGATGACCCGGAGAGAGAAGTGTTAGAGTGGAGGTTTGACAGCCGCCTAGC
ATTTCATCACGTGGCCCGAGAGCTGCATCCGGAGTACTTCAAGAACTGCTGATATCGAGCTTGCTACAAG
GGACTTTCCGCTGGGGACTTTCCAGGGAGGCGTGGCCTGGGCGGGACTGGGGAGTGGCGAGCCCTCAGAT
CCTGCATATAAGCAGCTGCTTTTTGCCTGTACTGGGTCTCTCTGGTTAGACCAGATCTGAGCCTGGGAGC
TCTCTGGCTAACTAGGGAACCCACTGCTTAAGCCTCAATAAAGCTTGCCTTGAGTGCTTCAAGTAGTGTG
TGCCCGTCTGTTGTGTGACTCTGGTAACTAGAGATCCCTCAGACCCTTTTAGTCAGTGTGGAAAATCTCT
AGCAGTGGCGCCCGAACAGGGACTTGAAAGCGAAAGGGAAACCAGAGGAGCTCTCTCGACGCAGGACTCG
GCTTGCTGAAGCGCGCACGGCAAGAGGCGAGGGGCGGCGACTGGTGAGTACGCCAAAAATTTTGACTAGC
GGAGGCTAGAAGGAGAGAGATGGGTGCGAGAGCGTCAGTATTAAGCGGGGGAGAATTAGATCGCGATGGG
AAAAAATTCGGTTAAGGCCAGGGGGAAAGAAAAAATATAAATTAAAACATATAGTATGGGCAAGCAGGGA
GCTAGAACGATTCGCAGTTAATCCTGGCCTGTTAGAAACATCAGAAGGCTGTAGACAAATACTGGGACAG
CTACAACCATCCCTTCAGACAGGATCAGAAGAACTTAGATCATTATATAATACAGTAGCAACCCTCTATT
GTGTGCATCAAAGGATAGAGATAAAAGACACCAAGGAAGCTTTAGACAAGATAGAGGAAGAGCAAAACAA
AAGTAAGACCACCGCACAGCAAGCGGCCGGCCGCTGATCTTCAGACCTGGAGGAGGAGATATGAGGGACA
ATTGGAGAAGTGAATTATATAAATATAAAGTAGTAAAAATTGAACCATTAGGAGTAGCACCCACCAAGGC
AAAGAGAAGAGTGGTGCAGAGAGAAAAAAGAGCAGTGGGAATAGGAGCTTTGTTCCTTGGGTTCTTGGGA
GCAGCAGGAAGCACTATGGGCGCAGCGTCAATGACGCTGACGGTACAGGCCAGACAATTATTGTCTGGTA
TAGTGCAGCAGCAGAACAATTTGCTGAGGGCTATTGAGGCGCAACAGCATCTGTTGCAACTCACAGTCTG
GGGCATCAAGCAGCTCCAGGCAAGAATCCTGGCTGTGGAAAGATACCTAAAGGATCAACAGCTCCTGGGG
ATTTGGGGTTGCTCTGGAAAACTCATTTGCACCACTGCTGTGCCTTGGAATGCTAGTTGGAGTAATAAAT
CTCTGGAACAGATTTGGAATCACACGACCTGGATGGAGTGGGACAGAGAAATTAACAATTACACAAGCTT
AATACACTCCTTAATTGAAGAATCGCAAAACCAGCAAGAAAAGAATGAACAAGAATTATTGGAATTAGAT
AAATGGGCAAGTTTGTGGAATTGGTTTAACATAACAAATTGGCTGTGGTATATAAAATTATTCATAATGA
TAGTAGGAGGCTTGGTAGGTTTAAGAATAGTTTTTGCTGTACTTTCTATAGTGAATAGAGTTAGGCAGGG
ATATTCACCATTATCGTTTCAGACCCACCTCCCAACCCCGAGGGGACCCGACAGGCCCGAAGGAATAGAA
GAAGAAGGTGGAGAGAGAGACAGAGACAGATCCATTCGATTAGTGAACGGATCTCGACGGTATCGCCAAA
TGGCAGTATTCATCCACAATTTTAAAAGAAAAGGGGGGATTGGGGGGTACAGTGCAGGGGAAAGAATAGT
AGACATAATAGCAACAGACATACAAACTAAAGAATTACAAAAACAAATTACAAAAATTCAAAATTTTCGG
GTTTATTACAGGGACAGCAGAGATCCAGTTTGGATCGATAAGCTTGATATCGAATTCCTGCAGCCCCGAT
AAAATAAAAGATTTTATTTAGTCTCCAGAAAAAGGGGGGAATGAAAGACCCCACCTGTAGGTTTGGCAAG
CTAGCTGCAGTAACGCCATTTTGCAAGGCATGGAAAAATACCAAACCAAGAATAGAGAAGTTCAGATCAA
GGGCGGGTACATGAAAATAGCTAACGTTGGGCCAAACAGGATATCTGCGGTGAGCAGTTTCGGCCCCGGC
CCGGGGCCAAGAACAGATGGTCACCGCAGTTTCGGCCCCGGCCCGAGGCCAAGAACAGATGGTCCCCAGA
TATGGCCCAACCCTCAGCAGTTTCTTAAGACCCATCAGATGTTTCCAGGCTCCCCCAAGGACCTGAAATG
ACCCTGCGCCTTATTTGAATTAACCAATCAGCCTGCTTCTCGCTTCTGTTCGCGCGCTTCTGCTTCCCGA
GCTCTATAAAAGAGCTCACAACCCCTCACTCGGCGCGCCAGTCCTCCGACAGACTGAGTCGCCCGGGGGG
ATCCACTAGTGCGGCCGCGACTCTAGAGTCGACGCCGCCACCATGGGCTGCTCCGCCAAAGCGCGCTGGG
CTGCCGGGGCGCTGGGCGTCGCGGGGCTACTGTGCGCTGTGCTGGGCGCTGTCATGATCGTGATGGTGCC
GTCGCTCATCAAGCAGCAGGTCCTTAAGAACGTGCGCATCGACCCCAGTAGCCTGTCCTTCAACATGTGG
AAGGAGATCCCTATCCCCTTCTATCTCTCCGTCTACTTCTTTGACGTCATGAACCCCAGCGAGATCCTGA
AGGGCGAGAAGCCGCAGGTGCGGGAGCGCGGGCCCTACGTGTACAGGGAGTTCAGGCACAAAAGCAACAT
CACCTTCAACAACAACGACACCGTGTCCTTCCTCGAGTACCGCACCTTCCAGTTCCAGCCCTCCAAGTCC
CACGGCTCGGAGAGCGACTACATCGTCATGCCCAACATCCTGGTCTTGGGTGCGGCGGTGATGATGGAGA
ATAAGCCCATGACCCTGAAGCTCATCATGACCTTGGCATTCACCACCCTCGGTGAACGTGCCTTCATGAA
CCGCACTGTGGGTGAGATCATGTGGGGCTACAAGGACCCCCTTGTGAATCTCATCAACAAGTACTTTCCA
GGCATGTTCCCCTTCAAGGACAAGTTCGGATTATTTGCTGAGCTCAACAACTCCGACTCTGGGCTCTTCA
CGGTGTTCACGGGGGTCCAGAACATCAGCAGGATCCACCTCGTGGACAAGTGGAACGGGCTGAGCAAGGT
TGACTTCTGGCATTCCGATCAGTGCAACATGATCAATGGAACTTCTGGGCAAATGTGGCCGCCCTTCATG
ACTCCTGAGTCCTCGCTGGAGTTCTACAGCCCGGAGGCCTGCCGATCCATGAAGCTAATGTACAAGGAGT
CAGGGGTGTTTGAAGGCATCCCCACCTATCGCTTCGTGGCTCCCAAAACCCTGTTTGCCAACGGGTCCAT
CTACCCACCCAACGAAGGCTTCTGCCCGTGCCTGGAGTCTGGAATTCAGAACGTCAGCACCTGCAGGTTC
AGTGCCCCCTTGTTTCTCTCCCATCCTCACTTCCTCAACGCCGACCCGGTTCTGGCAGAAGCGGTGACTG
GCCTGCACCCTAACCAGGAGGCACACTCCTTGTTCCTGGACATCCACCCGGTCACGGGAATCCCCATGAA
CTGCTCTGTGAAACTGCAGCTGAGCCTCTACATGAAATCTGTCGCAGGCATTGGACAAACTGGGAAGATT
GAGCCTGTGGTCCTGCCGCTGCTCTGGTTTGCAGAGAGCGGGGCCATGGAGGGGGAGACTCTTCACACAT
TCTACACTCAGCTGGTGTTGATGCCCAAGGTGATGCACTATGCCCAGTACGTCCTCCTGGCGCTGGGCTG
CGTCCTGCTGCTGGTCCCTGTCATCTGCCAAATCCGGAGCCAAGAGAAATGCTATTTATTTTGGAGTAGT
AGTAAAAAGGGCTCAAAGGATAAGGAGGCCATTCAGGCCTATTCTGAATCCCTGATGACATCAGCTCCCA
AGGGCTCTGTGCTGCAGGAAGCAAAACTGTAGGTCGACCTGCAGGCATGCAAGCTTGATATCAAGCTTAT
CGATAATCAACCTCTGGATTACAAAATTTGTGAAAGATTGACTGGTATTCTTAACTATGTTGCTCCTTTT
ACGCTATGTGGATACGCTGCTTTAATGCCTTTGTATCATGCTATTGCTTCCCGTATGGCTTTCATTTTCT
CCTCCTTGTATAAATCCTGGTTGCTGTCTCTTTATGAGGAGTTGTGGCCCGTTGTCAGGCAACGTGGCGT
GGTGTGCACTGTGTTTGCTGACGCAACCCCCACTGGTTGGGGCATTGCCACCACCTGTCAGCTCCTTTCC
GGGACTTTCGCTTTCCCCCTCCCTATTGCCACGGCGGAACTCATCGCCGCCTGCCTTGCCCGCTGCTGGA
CAGGGGCTCGGCTGTTGGGCACTGACAATTCCGTGGTGTTGTCGGGGAAATCATCGTCCTTTCCTTGGCT
GCTCGCCTGTGTTGCCACCTGGATTCTGCGCGGGACGTCCTTCTGCTACGTCCCTTCGGCCCTCAATCCA
GCGGACCTTCCTTCCCGCGGTCGAATTCCCACGGGGTTGGGGTTGCGCCTTTTCCAAGGCAGCCCTGGGT
TTGCGCAGGGACGCGGCTGCTCTGGGCGTGGTTCCGGGAAACGCAGCGGCGCCGACCCTGGGTCTCGCAC
ATTCTTCACGTCCGTTCGCAGCGTCACCCGGATCTTCGCCGCTACCCTTGTGGGCCCCCCGGCGACGCTT
CCTGCTCCGCCCCTAAGTCGGGAAGGTTCCTTGCGGTTCGCGGCGTGCCGGACGTGACAAACGGAAGCCG
CACGTCTCACTAGTACCCTCGCAGACGGACAGCGCCAGGGAGCARKGGCAGCSCGACCGCGATCCGAAGG
TTCCTTGCGGTKCGCGGCGTGCCGGACGTGACAAACGGAAGCCGCACGTCTCACTAGTACCCTCGCAGAC
GGACAGCGCCAGGGAGCAATGGCAGCGCGCCGACCGCGATGGGCTGTGGCCAATAGTGGCTGCTCAGCAG
GGCGCGCCGAGAGCAGCGGCCGGGAAGGGGCGGTGCGGGAGGCGGGGTGTGGGGCGGTAGTGTGGGCCCT
GTTCCTGCCCGCACGGTGTTCCGCATTCTGCAAGCCTCCGGAGCGCACGTCGGCAGTCGGCTCCCTCGTT
GACCGAATCACCGACCTCTCTCCCCAGGACGCGTACCGGTCGCCACCATGGTGAGCAAGGGCGAGGAGCT
GTTCACCGGGGTGGTGCCCATCCTGGTCGAGCTGGACGGCGACGTAAACGGCCACAAGTTCAGCGTGTCC
GGCGAGGGCGAGGGCGATGCCACCTACGGCAAGCTGACCCTGAAGTTCATCTGCACCACCGGCAAGCTGC
CCGTGCCCTGGCCCACCCTCGTGACCACCCTGACCTACGGCGTGCAGTGCTTCAGCCGCTACCCCGACCA
CATGAAGCAGCACGACTTCTTCAAGTCCGCCATGCCCGAAGGCTACGTCCAGGAGCGCACCATCTTCTTC
AAGGACGACGGCAACTACAAGACCCGCGCCGAGGTGAAGTTCGAGGGCGACACCCTGGTGAACCGCATCG
AGCTGAAGGGCATCGACTTCAAGGAGGACGGCAACATCCTGGGGCACAAGCTGGAGTACAACTACAACAG
CCACAAGGTCTATATCACCGCCGACAAGCAGAAGAACGGCATCAAGGTGAACTTCAAGACCCGCCACAAC
ATCGAGGACGGCAGCGTGCAGCTCGCCGACCACTACCAGCAGAACACCCCCATCGGCGACGGCCCCGTGC
TGCTGCCCGACAACCACTACCTGAGCACCCAGTCCGCCCTGAGCAAAGACCCCAACGAGAAGCGCGATCA
CATGGTCCTGCTGGAGTTCGTGACCGCCGCCGGGATCACTCTCGGCATGGACGAGCTGTACAAGTAAACT
CGAGGGAATTAATTCGAGCTCGGTACCTTTAAGACCAATGACTTACAAGGCAGCTGTAGATCTTAGCCAC
TTTTTAAAAGAAAAGGGGGGACTGGAAGGGCTAATTCACTCCCAACGAAGACAAGATCTGCTTTTTGCTT
GTACTGGGTCTCTCTGGTTAGACCAGATCTGAGCCTGGGAGCTCTCTGGCTAACTAGGGAACCCACTGCT
TAAGCCTCAATAAAGCTTGCCTTGAGTGCTTCAAGTAGTGTGTGCCCGTCTGTTGTGTGACTCTGGTAAC
TAGAGATCCCTCAGACCCTTTTAGTCAGTGTGGAAAATCTCTAGCAGCATCTAGAATTAATTCCGTGTAT
TCTATAGTGTCACCTAAATCGTATGTGTATGATACATAAGGTTATGTATTAATTGTAGCCGCGTTCTAAC
GACAATATGTACAAGCCTAATTGTGTAGCATCTGGCTTACTGAAGCAGACCCTATCATCTCTCTCGTAAA
CTGCCGTCAGAGTCGGTTTGGTTGGACGAACCTTCTGAGTTTCTGGTAACGCCGTCCCGCACCCGGAAAT
GGTCAGCGAACCAATCAGCAGGGTCATCGCTAGCCAGATCCTCTACGCCGGACGCATCGTGGCCGGCATC
ACCGGCGCCACAGGTGCGGTTGCTGGCGCCTATATCGCCGACATCACCGATGGGGAAGATCGGGCTCGCC
ACTTCGGGCTCATGAGCGCTTGTTTCGGCGTGGGTATGGTGGCAGGCCCCGTGGCCGGGGGACTGTTGGG
CGCCATCTCCTTGCATGCACCATTCCTTGCGGCGGCGGTGCTCAACGGCCTCAACCTACTACTGGGCTGC
TTCCTAATGCAGGAGTCGCATAAGGGAGAGCGTCGAATGGTGCACTCTCAGTACAATCTGCTCTGATGCC
GCATAGTTAAGCCAGCCCCGACACCCGCCAACACCCGCTGACGCGCCCTGACGGGCTTGTCTGCTCCCGG
CATCCGCTTACAGACAAGCTGTGACCGTCTCCGGGAGCTGCATGTGTCAGAGGTTTTCACCGTCATCACC
GAAACGCGCGAGACGAAAGGGCCTCGTGATACGCCTATTTTTATAGGTTAATGTCATGATAATAATGGTT
TCTTAGACGTCAGGTGGCACTTTTCGGGGAAATGTGCGCGGAACCCCTATTTGTTTATTTTTCTAAATAC
ATTCAAATATGTATCCGCTCATGAGACAATAACCCTGATAAATGCTTCAATAATATTGAAAAAGGAAGAG
TATGAGTATTCAACATTTCCGTGTCGCCCTTATTCCCTTTTTTGCGGCATTTTGCCTTCCTGTTTTTGCT
CACCCAGAAACGCTGGTGAAAGTAAAAGATGCTGAAGATCAGTTGGGTGCACGAGTGGGTTACATCGAAC
TGGATCTCAACAGCGGTAAGATCCTTGAGAGTTTTCGCCCCGAAGAACGTTTTCCAATGATGAGCACTTT
TAAAGTTCTGCTATGTGGCGCGGTATTATCCCGTATTGACGCCGGGCAAGAGCAACTCGGTCGCCGCATA
CACTATTCTCAGAATGACTTGGTTGAGTACTCACCAGTCACAGAAAAGCATCTTACGGATGGCATGACAG
TAAGAGAATTATGCAGTGCTGCCATAACCATGAGTGATAACACTGCGGCCAACTTACTTCTGACAACGAT
CGGAGGACCGAAGGAGCTAACCGCTTTTTTGCACAACATGGGGGATCATGTAACTCGCCTTGATCGTTGG
GAACCGGAGCTGAATGAAGCCATACCAAACGACGAGCGTGACACCACGATGCCTGTAGCAATGGCAACAA
CGTTGCGCAAACTATTAACTGGCGAACTACTTACTCTAGCTTCCCGGCAACAATTAATAGACTGGATGGA
GGCGGATAAAGTTGCAGGACCACTTCTGCGCTCGGCCCTTCCGGCTGGCTGGTTTATTGCTGATAAATCT
GGAGCCGGTGAGCGTGGGTCTCGCGGTATCATTGCAGCACTGGGGCCAGATGGTAAGCCCTCCCGTATCG
TAGTTATCTACACGACGGGGAGTCAGGCAACTATGGATGAACGAAATAGACAGATCGCTGAGATAGGTGC
CTCACTGATTAAGCATTGGTAACTGTCAGACCAAGTTTACTCATATATACTTTAGATTGATTTAAAACTT
CATTTTTAATTTAAAAGGATCTAGGTGAAGATCCTTTTTGATAATCTCATGACCAAAATCCCTTAACGTG
AGTTTTCGTTCCACTGAGCGTCAGACCCCGTAGAAAAGATCAAAGGATCTTCTTGAGATCCTTTTTTTCT
GCGCGTAATCTGCTGCTTGCAAACAAAAAAACCACCGCTACCAGCGGTGGTTTGTTTGCCGGATCAAGAG
CTACCAACTCTTTTTCCGAAGGTAACTGGCTTCAGCAGAGCGCAGATACCAAATACTGTTCTTCTAGTGT
AGCCGTAGTTAGGCCACCACTTCAAGAACTCTGTAGCACCGCCTACATACCTCGCTCTGCTAATCCTGTT
ACCAGTGGCTGCTGCCAGTGGCGATAAGTCGTGTCTTACCGGGTTGGACTCAAGACGATAGTTACCGGAT
AAGGCGCAGCGGTCGGGCTGAACGGGGGGTTCGTGCACACAGCCCAGCTTGGAGCGAACGACCTACACCG
AACTGAGATACCTACAGCGTGAGCTATGAGAAAGCGCCACGCTTCCCGAAGGGAGAAAGGCGGACAGGTA
TCCGGTAAGCGGCAGGGTCGGAACAGGAGAGCGCACGAGGGAGCTTCCAGGGGGAAACGCCTGGTATCTT
TATAGTCCTGTCGGGTTTCGCCACCTCTGACTTGAGCGTCGATTTTTGTGATGCTCGTCAGGGGGGCGGA
GCCTATGGAAAAACGCCAGCAACGCGGCCTTTTTACGGTTCCTGGCCTTTTGCTGGCCTTTTGCTCACAT
GTTCTTTCCTGCGTTATCCCCTGATTCTGTGGATAACCGTATTACCGCCTTTGAGTGAGCTGATACCGCT
CGCCGCAGCCGAACGACCGAGCGCAGCGAGTCAGTGAGCGAGGAAGCGGAAGAGCGCCCAATACGCAAAC
CGCCTCTCCCCGCGCGTTGGCCGATTCATTAATGCAGCTGTGGAATGTGTGTCAGTTAGGGTGTGGAAAG
TCCCCAGGCTCCCCAGCAGGCAGAAGTATGCAAAGCATGCATCTCAATTAGTCAGCAACCAGGTGTGGAA
AGTCCCCAGGCTCCCCAGCAGGCAGAAGTATGCAAAGCATGCATCTCAATTAGTCAGCAACCATAGTCCC
GCCCCTAACTCCGCCCATCCCGCCCCTAACTCCGCCCAGTTCCGCCCATTCTCCGCCCCATGGCTGACTA
ATTTTTTTTATTTATGCAGAGGCCGAGGCCGCCTCGGCCTCTGAGCTATTCCAGAAGTAGTGAGGAGGCT
TTTTTGGAGGCCTAGGCTTTTGCAAAAAGCTTGGACACAAGACAGGCTTGCGAGATATGTTTGAGAATAC
CACTTTATCCCGCGTCAGGGAGAGGCAGTGCGTAAAAAGACGCGGACTCATGTGAAATACTGGTTTTTAG
TGCGCCAGATCTCTATAATCTCGCGCAACCTATTTTCCCCTCGAACACTTTTTAAGCCGTAGATAAACAG
GCTGGGACACTTCACATGAGCGAAAAATACATCGTCACCTGGGACATGTTGCAGATCCATGCACGTAAAC
TCGCAAGCCGACTGATGCCTTCTGAACAATGGAAAGGCATTATTGCCGTAAGCCGTGGCGGTCTGTACCG
GGTGCGTTACTGGCGCGTGAACTGGGTATTCGTCATGTCGATACCGTTTGTATTTCCAGCTACGATCACG
ACAACCAGCGCGAGCTTAAAGTGCTGAAACGCGCAGAAGGCGATGGCGAAGGCTTCATCGTTATTGATGA
CCTGGTGGATACCGGTGGTACTGCGGTTGCGATTCGTGAAATGTATCCAAAAGCGCACTTTGTCACCATC
TTCGCAAAACCGGCTGGTCGTCCGCTGGTTGATGACTATGTTGTTGATATCCCGCAAGATACCTGGATTG
AACAGCCGTGGGATATGGGCGTCGTATTCGTCCCGCCAATCTCCGGTCGCTAATCTTTTCAACGCCTGGC
ACTGCCGGGCGTTGTTCTTTTTAACTTCAGGCGGGTTACAATAGTTTCCAGTAAGTATTCTGGAGGCTGC
ATCCATGACACAGGCAAACCTGAGCGAAACCCTGTTCAAACCCCGCTTTAAACATCCTGAAACCTCGACG
CTAGTCCGCCGCTTTAATCACGGCGCACAACCGCCTGTGCAGTCGGCCCTTGATGGTAAAACCATCCCTC
ACTGGTATCGCATGATTAACCGTCTGATGTGGATCTGGCGCGGCATTGACCCACGCGAAATCCTCGACGT
CCAGGCACGTATTGTGATGAGCGATGCCGAACGTACCGACGATGATTTATACGATACGGTGATTGGCTAC
CGTGGCGGCAACTGGATTTATGAGTGGGCCCCGGATCTTTGTGAAGGAACCTTACTTCTGTGGTGTGACA
TAATTGGACAAACTACCTACAGAGATTTAAAGCTCTAAGGTAAATATAAAATTTTTAAGTGTATAATGTG
TTAAACTACTGATTCTAATTGTTTGTGTATTTTAGATTCCAACCTATGGAACTGATGAATGGGAGCAGTG
GTGGAATGCCTTTAATGAGGAAAACCTGTTTTGCTCAGAAGAAATGCCATCTAGTGATGATGAGGCTACT
GCTGACTCTCAACATTCTACTCCTCCAAAAAAGAAGAGAAAGGTAGAAGACCCCAAGGACTTTCCTTCAG
AATTGCTAAGTTTTTTGAGTCATGCTGTGTTTAGTAATAGAACTCTTGCTTGCTTTGCTATTTACACCAC
AAAGGAAAAAGCTGCACTGCTATACAAGAAAATTATGGAAAAATATTCTGTAACCTTTATAAGTAGGCAT
AACAGTTATAATCATAACATACTGTTTTTTCTTACTCCACACAGGCATAGAGTGTCTGCTATTAATAACT
ATGCTCAAAAATTGTGTACCTTTAGCTTTTTAATTTGTAAAGGGGTTAATAAGGAATATTTGATGTATAG
TGCCTTGACTAGAGATCATAATCAGCCATACCACATTTGTAGAGGTTTTACTTGCTTTAAAAAACCTCCC
ACACCTCCCCCTGAACCTGAAACATAAAATGAATGCAATTGTTGTTGTTAACTTGTTTATTGCAGCTTAT
AATGGTTACAAATAAAGCAATAGCATCACAAATTTCACAAATAAAGCATTTTTTTCACTGCATTCTAGTT
GTGGTTTGTCCAAACTCATCAATGTATCTTATCATGTCTGGATCAACTGGATAACTCAAGCTAACCAAAA
TCATCCCAAACTTCCCACCCCATACCCTATTACCACTGCCAATTACCTGTGGTTTCATTTACTCTAAACC
TGTGATTCCTCTGAATTATTTTCATTTTAAAGAAATTGTATTTGTTAAATATGTAC
Features (pLannotate 1.2.2; 35 found; start..end, strand, type, name):
    377..634     +  LTR            5' LTR (truncated): truncated 5' long terminal repeat (LTR) from HIV-1
    681..806     +  misc_feature   HIV-1 Ψ: packaging signal of human immunodeficiency virus type 1
    790..1128    +  CDS            HIV-1 gag (fragment): gag protein from human immunodeficiency virus 1; gag
   1303..1536    +  misc_feature   RRE: The Rev response element (RRE) of HIV-1 allows for Rev-dependent mRNA export from the nucleus to the cytoplasm.
   1913..2013    +  CDS            Rev (fragment): human immunodeficiency virus 1 (HIV-1) Rev protein; rev; enhances nuclear export of unspliced and incompletely spliced viral mRNAs
   2050..2167    +  misc_feature   cPPT/CTS: central polypurine tract and central termination sequence of HIV-1
   2204..2236    -  misc_feature   MCS (fragment): pBluescript multiple cloning site
   2320..2727    +  promoter       SFFV promoter: spleen focus-forming virus long terminal repeat (LTR) promoter
   2773..4299    +  CDS            Scarb1: SCRB1_MOUSE - Also known as Srb1. Experimental evidence at protein level: Swiss-Prot protein existence level 1. Receptor for different ligands such as phospholipids, cholesterol ester, lipoproteins, phosphatidylserine and apoptotic cells (By similarity). Both isoform 1 and isoform 2 act as receptors for HDL, mediating selective uptake of cholesteryl ether and HDL-dependent cholesterol efflux (PubMed:9254074, PubMed:9614139). Also facilitates the flux of free and esterified cholesterol between the cell surface and apoB-containing lipoproteins and modified lipoproteins, although less efficiently
   4303..4326    +  misc_feature   MCS (fragment): pUC18/19 multiple cloning site
   4327..4345    +  misc_feature   MCS (fragment): pBluescript multiple cloning site
   4345..4850    +  misc_feature   WPRE (fragment): woodchuck hepatitis virus posttranscriptional regulatory element
   4863..5165    +  promoter       hPGK promoter (fragment): human phosphoglycerate kinase 1 promoter
   5176..5487    +  promoter       hPGK promoter (fragment): human phosphoglycerate kinase 1 promoter
   5508..6227    +  CDS            EGFP: the original enhanced GFP (Yang et al., 1996) mammalian codon-optimized
   6253..6321    +  CDS            nef (fragment): NEF_HV1Z2 - Experimental evidence at protein level: Swiss-Prot protein existence level 1. Extracellular Nef protein targets CD4(+) T-lymphocytes for apoptosis by interacting with CXCR4 surface receptors. From Human immunodeficiency virus type 1 group M subtype D (isolate Z2/CDC-Z34) (HIV-1).
   6323..6556    +  LTR            3' LTR (ΔU3): self-inactivating 3' long terminal repeat (LTR) from HIV-1
   6581..6599    -  promoter       SP6 promoter: promoter for bacteriophage SP6 RNA polymerase
   6827..7106    +  CDS            TcR (fragment): tetracycline efflux protein; tet; confers resistance to tetracycline
   7107..7155    -  misc_feature   bom (fragment): basis of mobility region from pBR322
   7257..7292    -  CDS            rop (fragment): Rop protein, which maintains plasmids at low copy number; rop
   7387..7491    +  promoter       AmpR promoter: bla
   7492..8352    +  CDS            AmpR: β-lactamase; bla; confers resistance to ampicillin, carbenicillin, and related antibiotics
   8523..9111    +  rep_origin     ori: high-copy-number ColE1/pMB1/pBR322/pUC origin of replication
   9294..9350    +  CDS            lacI (fragment): lac repressor; lacI; The lac repressor binds to the lac operator to inhibit transcription in E. coli. This inhibition can be relieved by adding lactose or isopropyl-β-D-thiogalactopyranoside (IPTG).
   9357..9686    +  promoter       SV40 promoter: SV40 enhancer and early promoter
   9886..10005   +  CDS            gpt (fragment): XGPT_ECOLI - Also known as gpp, gxu. Experimental evidence at protein level: Swiss-Prot protein existence level 1. Purine salvage pathway enzyme that catalyzes the transfer of the ribosyl-5-phosphate group from 5-phospho-alpha-D-ribose 1- diphosphate (PRPP) to the N9 position of the 6-oxopurines guanine and xanthine to form the corresponding ribonucleotides GMP (guanosine 5'- monophosphate) and XMP (xanthosine 5'-monophosphate), with the release of PPi. To a lesser extent, also acts on hypoxanthine (PubMed:9100006, PubMed:3886014). Does not ribophosphorylate adenine (PubMed:3886014). From Esch
  10005..10340   +  CDS            gpt (fragment): XGPT_ECOLI - Also known as gpp, gxu. Experimental evidence at protein level: Swiss-Prot protein existence level 1. Purine salvage pathway enzyme that catalyzes the transfer of the ribosyl-5-phosphate group from 5-phospho-alpha-D-ribose 1- diphosphate (PRPP) to the N9 position of the 6-oxopurines guanine and xanthine to form the corresponding ribonucleotides GMP (guanosine 5'- monophosphate) and XMP (xanthosine 5'-monophosphate), with the release of PPi. To a lesser extent, also acts on hypoxanthine (PubMed:9100006, PubMed:3886014). Does not ribophosphorylate adenine (PubMed:3886014). From Esch
  10435..10740   +  CDS            frsA (fragment): FRSA_ECOLI - Also known as yafA. Experimental evidence at protein level: Swiss-Prot protein existence level 1. Catalyzes the hydrolysis of esters (PubMed:15808744). Displays esterase activity toward pNP-butyrate (PubMed:15808744). May stimulate mixed-acid fermentation by acting as a fermentation/respiration switch that down-regulates respiration and up- regulates fermentation rates (PubMed:15169777). From Escherichia coli (strain K12).
  10744..10818   +  CDS            small t antigen (fragment): SV40 (simian virus 40) small t antigen
  10820..10885   +  intron         small t intron: SV40 (simian virus 40) small t antigen intron
  11015..11035   +  CDS            SV40 NLS: nuclear localization signal of SV40 (simian virus 40) large T antigen
  11354..11437   +  CDS            large T antigen (fragment): large T antigen from SV40 (simian virus 40)
  11460..11594   +  polyA_signal   SV40 poly(A) signal: SV40 polyadenylation signal
  11632..329     +  CDS            nef (fragment) (across the origin): NEF_HV1BR - Experimental evidence at protein level: Swiss-Prot protein existence level 1. Extracellular Nef protein targets CD4(+) T-lymphocytes for apoptosis by interacting with CXCR4 surface receptors (PubMed:14990729). From Human immunodeficiency virus type 1 group M subtype B (isolate BRU/LAI) (HIV-1).
