[The description below was written by a language model from this plasmid's Addgene catalogue record and pLannotate feature annotations shown in this document.]
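Description:
pDUAL SRBI (GFP) is an HIV-1-based lentiviral transfer plasmid built on the pDUAL GFP backbone, designed to express human scavenger receptor class B type 1 (SCARB1, SR-BI) and a GFP marker from two independent promoters in mammalian cells. It is propagated in E. coli through a high-copy ColE1/pUC-type origin with ampicillin selection (β-lactamase). The backbone outside the viral region also carries remnants of older vector lineages, including an SV40 promoter followed by gpt fragments, SV40 small t intron and poly(A) sequences, and fragments of tetracycline resistance, rop and bom; the record assigns these no function.

The proviral cassette runs from a truncated 5' LTR through the Ψ packaging signal, a partial gag sequence, the Rev response element and the cPPT/CTS to a self-inactivating ΔU3 3' LTR. This arrangement allows the RNA genome to be packaged, exported in a Rev-dependent manner and integrated, while limiting LTR-driven transcription after integration. Within it, the SFFV promoter drives the SCARB1 open reading frame, followed by a WPRE fragment that enhances transcript expression. Downstream, a human PGK promoter (annotated as two adjacent fragments) drives EGFP, so transduced cells can be identified by fluorescence without fusing a tag to the receptor. The automated annotation labels the coding sequence by its mouse homologue, but the catalogue entry specifies the human gene. The depositor notes an S97F substitution in the insert that is said not to affect function. The cloning sites used are not recorded. The construct is intended for producing lentiviral vectors that deliver stable SR-BI expression to target cells.
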