Addgene plasmid #86979: pDUAL SRBI (GFP)
Purpose: Lentiviral expression construct encoding SR-B1 and GFP from separate promoters
Depositing lab: Joe Grove. Depositing organization: University College London.
Backbone
  Vector backbone: pDUAL GFP
  Vector type: Mammalian Expression, Lentiviral
Growth in bacteria
  Bacterial resistance: Ampicillin, 100 μg/mL
  Growth temperature: 37°C
  Growth strain: NEB Stable
  Copy number: High Copy
Gene/Insert
  Gene/Insert name: SCARB1 (alt name: CAA80277.1)
  Species: H. sapiens (human)
  Entrez Gene: SCARB1 (a.k.a. CD36L1, CLA-1, CLA1, HDLCQ6, HDLQTL6, SR-BI, SRB1)
  Promoter: SFFV/hPGK
  Cloning method: Restriction Enzyme; 5′ cloning site unknown (unknown if destroyed); 3′ cloning site unknown (unknown if destroyed)
  Sequencing primers: 5′ SFFVpro-F
Terms and licenses: Academic/Nonprofit Terms; Industry Terms: Not Available to Industry
Depositor comments: Depositor notes that S97F mutation in SCARB1 insert does not affect function.
How to cite: pDUAL SRBI (GFP) was a gift from Joe Grove (Addgene plasmid # 86979 ; http://n2t.net/addgene:86979 ; RRID:Addgene_86979)
