>Addgene plasmid #86979 | pDUAL SRBI (GFP) | addgene partial sequence | sequence record 171433 | Addgene Partial NGS Result
TACAAACTTAGTAGTTGGAAGGGCTAATTCACTCCCAAAGAAGACAAGATATCCTTGATCTGTGGATCTA
CCACACACAAGGCTACTTCCCTGATTAGCAGAACTACACACCAGGGCCAGGGGTCAGATATCCACTGACC
TTTGGATGGTGCTACAAGCTAGTACCAGTTGAGCCAGATAAGGTAGAAGAGGCCAATAAAGGAGAGAACA
CCAGCTTGTTACACCCTGTGAGCCTGCATGGGATGGATGACCCGGAGAGAGAAGTGTTAGAGTGGAGGTT
TGACAGCCGCCTAGCATTTCATCACGTGGCCCGAGAGCTGCATCCGGAGTACTTCAAGAACTGCTGATAT
CGAGCTTGCTACAAGGGACTTTCCGCTGGGGACTTTCCAGGGAGGCGTGGCCTGGGCGGGACTGGGGAGT
GGCGAGCCCTCAGATCCTGCATATAAGCAGCTGCTTTTTGCCTGTACTGGGTCTCTCTGGTTAGACCAGA
TCTGAGCCTGGGAGCTCTCTGGCTAACTAGGGAACCCACTGCTTAAGCCTCAATAAAGCTTGCCTTGAGT
GCTTCAAGTAGTGTGTGCCCGTCTGTTGTGTGACTCTGGTAACTAGAGATCCCTCAGACCCTTTTAGTCA
GTGTGGAAAATCTCTAGCAGTGGCGCCCGAACAGGGACTTGAAAGCGAAAGGGAAACCAGAGGAGCTCTC
TCGACGCAGGACTCGGCTTGCTGAAGCGCGCACGGCAAGAGGCGAGGGGCGGCGACTGGTGAGTACGCCA
AAAATTTTGACTAGCGGAGGCTAGAAGGAGAGAGATGGGTGCGAGAGCGTCAGTATTAAGCGGGGGAGAA
TTAGATCGCGATGGGAAAAAATTCGGTTAAGGCCAGGGGGAAAGAAAAAATATAAATTAAAACATATAGT
ATGGGCAAGCAGGGAGCTAGAACGATTCGCAGTTAATCCTGGCCTGTTAGAAACATCAGAAGGCTGTAGA
CAAATACTGGGACAGCTACAACCATCCCTTCAGACAGGATCAGAAGAACTTAGATCATTATATAATACAG
TAGCAACCCTCTATTGTGTGCATCAAAGGATAGAGATAAAAGACACCAAGGAAGCTTTAGACAAGATAGA
GGAAGAGCAAAACAAAAGTAAGACCACCGCACAGCAAGCGGCCGGCCGCTGATCTTCAGACCTGGAGGAG
GAGATATGAGGGACAATTGGAGAAGTGAATTATATAAATATAAAGTAGTAAAAATTGAACCATTAGGAGT
AGCACCCACCAAGGCAAAGAGAAGAGTGGTGCAGAGAGAAAAAAGAGCAGTGGGAATAGGAGCTTTGTTC
CTTGGGTTCTTGGGAGCAGCAGGAAGCACTATGGGCGCAGCGTCAATGACGCTGACGGTACAGGCCAGAC
AATTATTGTCTGGTATAGTGCAGCAGCAGAACAATTTGCTGAGGGCTATTGAGGCGCAACAGCATCTGTT
GCAACTCACAGTCTGGGGCATCAAGCAGCTCCAGGCAAGAATCCTGGCTGTGGAAAGATACCTAAAGGAT
CAACAGCTCCTGGGGATTTGGGGTTGCTCTGGAAAACTCATTTGCACCACTGCTGTGCCTTGGAATGCTA
GTTGGAGTAATAAATCTCTGGAACAGATTTGGAATCACACGACCTGGATGGAGTGGGACAGAGAAATTAA
CAATTACACAAGCTTAATACACTCCTTAATTGAAGAATCGCAAAACCAGCAAGAAAAGAATGAACAAGAA
TTATTGGAATTAGATAAATGGGCAAGTTTGTGGAATTGGTTTAACATAACAAATTGGCTGTGGTATATAA
AATTATTCATAATGATAGTAGGAGGCTTGGTAGGTTTAAGAATAGTTTTTGCTGTACTTTCTATAGTGAA
TAGAGTTAGGCAGGGATATTCACCATTATCGTTTCAGACCCACCTCCCAACCCCGAGGGGACCCGACAGG
CCCGAAGGAATAGAAGAAGAAGGTGGAGAGAGAGACAGAGACAGATCCATTCGATTAGTGAACGGATCTC
GACGGTATCGCCAAATGGCAGTATTCATCCACAATTTTAAAAGAAAAGGGGGGATTGGGGGGTACAGTGC
AGGGGAAAGAATAGTAGACATAATAGCAACAGACATACAAACTAAAGAATTACAAAAACAAATTACAAAA
ATTCAAAATTTTCGGGTTTATTACAGGGACAGCAGAGATCCAGTTTGGATCGATAAGCTTGATATCGAAT
TCCTGCAGCCCCGATAAAATAAAAGATTTTATTTAGTCTCCAGAAAAAGGGGGGAATGAAAGACCCCACC
TGTAGGTTTGGCAAGCTAGCTGCAGTAACGCCATTTTGCAAGGCATGGAAAAATACCAAACCAAGAATAG
AGAAGTTCAGATCAAGGGCGGGTACATGAAAATAGCTAACGTTGGGCCAAACAGGATATCTGCGGTGAGC
AGTTTCGGCCCCGGCCCGGGGCCAAGAACAGATGGTCACCGCAGTTTCGGCCCCGGCCCGAGGCCAAGAA
CAGATGGTCCCCAGATATGGCCCAACCCTCAGCAGTTTCTTAAGACCCATCAGATGTTTCCAGGCTCCCC
CAAGGACCTGAAATGACCCTGCGCCTTATTTGAATTAACCAATCAGCCTGCTTCTCGCTTCTGTTCGCGC
GCTTCTGCTTCCCGAGCTCTATAAAAGAGCTCACAACCCCTCACTCGGCGCGCCAGTCCTCCGACAGACT
GAGTCGCCCGGGGGGATCCACTAGTGCGGCCGCGACTCTAGAGTCGACGCCGCCACCATGGGCTGCTCCG
CCAAAGCGCGCTGGGCTGCCGGGGCGCTGGGCGTCGCGGGGCTACTGTGCGCTGTGCTGGGCGCTGTCAT
GATCGTGATGGTGCCGTCGCTCATCAAGCAGCAGGTCCTTAAGAACGTGCGCATCGACCCCAGTAGCCTG
TCCTTCAACATGTGGAAGGAGATCCCTATCCCCTTCTATCTCTCCGTCTACTTCTTTGACGTCATGAACC
CCAGCGAGATCCTGAAGGGCGAGAAGCCGCAGGTGCGGGAGCGCGGGCCCTACGTGTACAGGGAGTTCAG
GCACAAAAGCAACATCACCTTCAACAACAACGACACCGTGTCCTTCCTCGAGTACCGCACCTTCCAGTTC
CAGCCCTCCAAGTCCCACGGCTCGGAGAGCGACTACATCGTCATGCCCAACATCCTGGTCTTGGGTGCGG
CGGTGATGATGGAGAATAAGCCCATGACCCTGAAGCTCATCATGACCTTGGCATTCACCACCCTCGGTGA
ACGTGCCTTCATGAACCGCACTGTGGGTGAGATCATGTGGGGCTACAAGGACCCCCTTGTGAATCTCATC
AACAAGTACTTTCCAGGCATGTTCCCCTTCAAGGACAAGTTCGGATTATTTGCTGAGCTCAACAACTCCG
ACTCTGGGCTCTTCACGGTGTTCACGGGGGTCCAGAACATCAGCAGGATCCACCTCGTGGACAAGTGGAA
CGGGCTGAGCAAGGTTGACTTCTGGCATTCCGATCAGTGCAACATGATCAATGGAACTTCTGGGCAAATG
TGGCCGCCCTTCATGACTCCTGAGTCCTCGCTGGAGTTCTACAGCCCGGAGGCCTGCCGATCCATGAAGC
TAATGTACAAGGAGTCAGGGGTGTTTGAAGGCATCCCCACCTATCGCTTCGTGGCTCCCAAAACCCTGTT
TGCCAACGGGTCCATCTACCCACCCAACGAAGGCTTCTGCCCGTGCCTGGAGTCTGGAATTCAGAACGTC
AGCACCTGCAGGTTCAGTGCCCCCTTGTTTCTCTCCCATCCTCACTTCCTCAACGCCGACCCGGTTCTGG
CAGAAGCGGTGACTGGCCTGCACCCTAACCAGGAGGCACACTCCTTGTTCCTGGACATCCACCCGGTCAC
GGGAATCCCCATGAACTGCTCTGTGAAACTGCAGCTGAGCCTCTACATGAAATCTGTCGCAGGCATTGGA
CAAACTGGGAAGATTGAGCCTGTGGTCCTGCCGCTGCTCTGGTTTGCAGAGAGCGGGGCCATGGAGGGGG
AGACTCTTCACACATTCTACACTCAGCTGGTGTTGATGCCCAAGGTGATGCACTATGCCCAGTACGTCCT
CCTGGCGCTGGGCTGCGTCCTGCTGCTGGTCCCTGTCATCTGCCAAATCCGGAGCCAAGAGAAATGCTAT
TTATTTTGGAGTAGTAGTAAAAAGGGCTCAAAGGATAAGGAGGCCATTCAGGCCTATTCTGAATCCCTGA
TGACATCAGCTCCCAAGGGCTCTGTGCTGCAGGAAGCAAAACTGTAGGTCGACCTGCAGGCATGCAAGCT
TGATATCAAGCTTATCGATAATCAACCTCTGGATTACAAAATTTGTGAAAGATTGACTGGTATTCTTAAC
TATGTTGCTCCTTTTACGCTATGTGGATACGCTGCTTTAATGCCTTTGTATCATGCTATTGCTTCCCGTA
TGGCTTTCATTTTCTCCTCCTTGTATAAATCCTGGTTGCTGTCTCTTTATGAGGAGTTGTGGCCCGTTGT
CAGGCAACGTGGCGTGGTGTGCACTGTGTTTGCTGACGCAACCCCCACTGGTTGGGGCATTGCCACCACC
TGTCAGCTCCTTTCCGGGACTTTCGCTTTCCCCCTCCCTATTGCCACGGCGGAACTCATCGCCGCCTGCC
TTGCCCGCTGCTGGACAGGGGCTCGGCTGTTGGGCACTGACAATTCCGTGGTGTTGTCGGGGAAATCATC
GTCCTTTCCTTGGCTGCTCGCCTGTGTTGCCACCTGGATTCTGCGCGGGACGTCCTTCTGCTACGTCCCT
TCGGCCCTCAATCCAGCGGACCTTCCTTCCCGCGGTCGAATTCCCACGGGGTTGGGGTTGCGCCTTTTCC
AAGGCAGCCCTGGGTTTGCGCAGGGACGCGGCTGCTCTGGGCGTGGTTCCGGGAAACGCAGCGGCGCCGA
CCCTGGGTCTCGCACATTCTTCACGTCCGTTCGCAGCGTCACCCGGATCTTCGCCGCTACCCTTGTGGGC
CCCCCGGCGACGCTTCCTGCTCCGCCCCTAAGTCGGGAAGGTTCCTTGCGGTTCGCGGCGTGCCGGACGT
GACAAACGGAAGCCGCACGTCTCACTAGTACCCTCGCAGACGGACAGCGCCAGGGAGCARKGGCAGCSCG
ACCGCGATCCGAAGGTTCCTTGCGGTKCGCGGCGTGCCGGACGTGACAAACGGAAGCCGCACGTCTCACT
AGTACCCTCGCAGACGGACAGCGCCAGGGAGCAATGGCAGCGCGCCGACCGCGATGGGCTGTGGCCAATA
GTGGCTGCTCAGCAGGGCGCGCCGAGAGCAGCGGCCGGGAAGGGGCGGTGCGGGAGGCGGGGTGTGGGGC
GGTAGTGTGGGCCCTGTTCCTGCCCGCACGGTGTTCCGCATTCTGCAAGCCTCCGGAGCGCACGTCGGCA
GTCGGCTCCCTCGTTGACCGAATCACCGACCTCTCTCCCCAGGACGCGTACCGGTCGCCACCATGGTGAG
CAAGGGCGAGGAGCTGTTCACCGGGGTGGTGCCCATCCTGGTCGAGCTGGACGGCGACGTAAACGGCCAC
AAGTTCAGCGTGTCCGGCGAGGGCGAGGGCGATGCCACCTACGGCAAGCTGACCCTGAAGTTCATCTGCA
CCACCGGCAAGCTGCCCGTGCCCTGGCCCACCCTCGTGACCACCCTGACCTACGGCGTGCAGTGCTTCAG
CCGCTACCCCGACCACATGAAGCAGCACGACTTCTTCAAGTCCGCCATGCCCGAAGGCTACGTCCAGGAG
CGCACCATCTTCTTCAAGGACGACGGCAACTACAAGACCCGCGCCGAGGTGAAGTTCGAGGGCGACACCC
TGGTGAACCGCATCGAGCTGAAGGGCATCGACTTCAAGGAGGACGGCAACATCCTGGGGCACAAGCTGGA
GTACAACTACAACAGCCACAAGGTCTATATCACCGCCGACAAGCAGAAGAACGGCATCAAGGTGAACTTC
AAGACCCGCCACAACATCGAGGACGGCAGCGTGCAGCTCGCCGACCACTACCAGCAGAACACCCCCATCG
GCGACGGCCCCGTGCTGCTGCCCGACAACCACTACCTGAGCACCCAGTCCGCCCTGAGCAAAGACCCCAA
CGAGAAGCGCGATCACATGGTCCTGCTGGAGTTCGTGACCGCCGCCGGGATCACTCTCGGCATGGACGAG
CTGTACAAGTAAACTCGAGGGAATTAATTCGAGCTCGGTACCTTTAAGACCAATGACTTACAAGGCAGCT
GTAGATCTTAGCCACTTTTTAAAAGAAAAGGGGGGACTGGAAGGGCTAATTCACTCCCAACGAAGACAAG
ATCTGCTTTTTGCTTGTACTGGGTCTCTCTGGTTAGACCAGATCTGAGCCTGGGAGCTCTCTGGCTAACT
AGGGAACCCACTGCTTAAGCCTCAATAAAGCTTGCCTTGAGTGCTTCAAGTAGTGTGTGCCCGTCTGTTG
TGTGACTCTGGTAACTAGAGATCCCTCAGACCCTTTTAGTCAGTGTGGAAAATCTCTAGCAGCATCTAGA
ATTAATTCCGTGTATTCTATAGTGTCACCTAAATCGTATGTGTATGATACATAAGGTTATGTATTAATTG
TAGCCGCGTTCTAACGACAATATGTACAAGCCTAATTGTGTAGCATCTGGCTTACTGAAGCAGACCCTAT
CATCTCTCTCGTAAACTGCCGTCAGAGTCGGTTTGGTTGGACGAACCTTCTGAGTTTCTGGTAACGCCGT
CCCGCACCCGGAAATGGTCAGCGAACCAATCAGCAGGGTCATCGCTAGCCAGATCCTCTACGCCGGACGC
ATCGTGGCCGGCATCACCGGCGCCACAGGTGCGGTTGCTGGCGCCTATATCGCCGACATCACCGATGGGG
AAGATCGGGCTCGCCACTTCGGGCTCATGAGCGCTTGTTTCGGCGTGGGTATGGTGGCAGGCCCCGTGGC
CGGGGGACTGTTGGGCGCCATCTCCTTGCATGCACCATTCCTTGCGGCGGCGGTGCTCAACGGCCTCAAC
CTACTACTGGGCTGCTTCCTAATGCAGGAGTCGCATAAGGGAGAGCGTCGAATGGTGCACTCTCAGTACA
ATCTGCTCTGATGCCGCATAGTTAAGCCAGCCCCGACACCCGCCAACACCCGCTGACGCGCCCTGACGGG
CTTGTCTGCTCCCGGCATCCGCTTACAGACAAGCTGTGACCGTCTCCGGGAGCTGCATGTGTCAGAGGTT
TTCACCGTCATCACCGAAACGCGCGAGACGAAAGGGCCTCGTGATACGCCTATTTTTATAGGTTAATGTC
ATGATAATAATGGTTTCTTAGACGTCAGGTGGCACTTTTCGGGGAAATGTGCGCGGAACCCCTATTTGTT
TATTTTTCTAAATACATTCAAATATGTATCCGCTCATGAGACAATAACCCTGATAAATGCTTCAATAATA
TTGAAAAAGGAAGAGTATGAGTATTCAACATTTCCGTGTCGCCCTTATTCCCTTTTTTGCGGCATTTTGC
CTTCCTGTTTTTGCTCACCCAGAAACGCTGGTGAAAGTAAAAGATGCTGAAGATCAGTTGGGTGCACGAG
TGGGTTACATCGAACTGGATCTCAACAGCGGTAAGATCCTTGAGAGTTTTCGCCCCGAAGAACGTTTTCC
AATGATGAGCACTTTTAAAGTTCTGCTATGTGGCGCGGTATTATCCCGTATTGACGCCGGGCAAGAGCAA
CTCGGTCGCCGCATACACTATTCTCAGAATGACTTGGTTGAGTACTCACCAGTCACAGAAAAGCATCTTA
CGGATGGCATGACAGTAAGAGAATTATGCAGTGCTGCCATAACCATGAGTGATAACACTGCGGCCAACTT
ACTTCTGACAACGATCGGAGGACCGAAGGAGCTAACCGCTTTTTTGCACAACATGGGGGATCATGTAACT
CGCCTTGATCGTTGGGAACCGGAGCTGAATGAAGCCATACCAAACGACGAGCGTGACACCACGATGCCTG
TAGCAATGGCAACAACGTTGCGCAAACTATTAACTGGCGAACTACTTACTCTAGCTTCCCGGCAACAATT
AATAGACTGGATGGAGGCGGATAAAGTTGCAGGACCACTTCTGCGCTCGGCCCTTCCGGCTGGCTGGTTT
ATTGCTGATAAATCTGGAGCCGGTGAGCGTGGGTCTCGCGGTATCATTGCAGCACTGGGGCCAGATGGTA
AGCCCTCCCGTATCGTAGTTATCTACACGACGGGGAGTCAGGCAACTATGGATGAACGAAATAGACAGAT
CGCTGAGATAGGTGCCTCACTGATTAAGCATTGGTAACTGTCAGACCAAGTTTACTCATATATACTTTAG
ATTGATTTAAAACTTCATTTTTAATTTAAAAGGATCTAGGTGAAGATCCTTTTTGATAATCTCATGACCA
AAATCCCTTAACGTGAGTTTTCGTTCCACTGAGCGTCAGACCCCGTAGAAAAGATCAAAGGATCTTCTTG
AGATCCTTTTTTTCTGCGCGTAATCTGCTGCTTGCAAACAAAAAAACCACCGCTACCAGCGGTGGTTTGT
TTGCCGGATCAAGAGCTACCAACTCTTTTTCCGAAGGTAACTGGCTTCAGCAGAGCGCAGATACCAAATA
CTGTTCTTCTAGTGTAGCCGTAGTTAGGCCACCACTTCAAGAACTCTGTAGCACCGCCTACATACCTCGC
TCTGCTAATCCTGTTACCAGTGGCTGCTGCCAGTGGCGATAAGTCGTGTCTTACCGGGTTGGACTCAAGA
CGATAGTTACCGGATAAGGCGCAGCGGTCGGGCTGAACGGGGGGTTCGTGCACACAGCCCAGCTTGGAGC
GAACGACCTACACCGAACTGAGATACCTACAGCGTGAGCTATGAGAAAGCGCCACGCTTCCCGAAGGGAG
AAAGGCGGACAGGTATCCGGTAAGCGGCAGGGTCGGAACAGGAGAGCGCACGAGGGAGCTTCCAGGGGGA
AACGCCTGGTATCTTTATAGTCCTGTCGGGTTTCGCCACCTCTGACTTGAGCGTCGATTTTTGTGATGCT
CGTCAGGGGGGCGGAGCCTATGGAAAAACGCCAGCAACGCGGCCTTTTTACGGTTCCTGGCCTTTTGCTG
GCCTTTTGCTCACATGTTCTTTCCTGCGTTATCCCCTGATTCTGTGGATAACCGTATTACCGCCTTTGAG
TGAGCTGATACCGCTCGCCGCAGCCGAACGACCGAGCGCAGCGAGTCAGTGAGCGAGGAAGCGGAAGAGC
GCCCAATACGCAAACCGCCTCTCCCCGCGCGTTGGCCGATTCATTAATGCAGCTGTGGAATGTGTGTCAG
TTAGGGTGTGGAAAGTCCCCAGGCTCCCCAGCAGGCAGAAGTATGCAAAGCATGCATCTCAATTAGTCAG
CAACCAGGTGTGGAAAGTCCCCAGGCTCCCCAGCAGGCAGAAGTATGCAAAGCATGCATCTCAATTAGTC
AGCAACCATAGTCCCGCCCCTAACTCCGCCCATCCCGCCCCTAACTCCGCCCAGTTCCGCCCATTCTCCG
CCCCATGGCTGACTAATTTTTTTTATTTATGCAGAGGCCGAGGCCGCCTCGGCCTCTGAGCTATTCCAGA
AGTAGTGAGGAGGCTTTTTTGGAGGCCTAGGCTTTTGCAAAAAGCTTGGACACAAGACAGGCTTGCGAGA
TATGTTTGAGAATACCACTTTATCCCGCGTCAGGGAGAGGCAGTGCGTAAAAAGACGCGGACTCATGTGA
AATACTGGTTTTTAGTGCGCCAGATCTCTATAATCTCGCGCAACCTATTTTCCCCTCGAACACTTTTTAA
GCCGTAGATAAACAGGCTGGGACACTTCACATGAGCGAAAAATACATCGTCACCTGGGACATGTTGCAGA
TCCATGCACGTAAACTCGCAAGCCGACTGATGCCTTCTGAACAATGGAAAGGCATTATTGCCGTAAGCCG
TGGCGGTCTGTACCGGGTGCGTTACTGGCGCGTGAACTGGGTATTCGTCATGTCGATACCGTTTGTATTT
CCAGCTACGATCACGACAACCAGCGCGAGCTTAAAGTGCTGAAACGCGCAGAAGGCGATGGCGAAGGCTT
CATCGTTATTGATGACCTGGTGGATACCGGTGGTACTGCGGTTGCGATTCGTGAAATGTATCCAAAAGCG
CACTTTGTCACCATCTTCGCAAAACCGGCTGGTCGTCCGCTGGTTGATGACTATGTTGTTGATATCCCGC
AAGATACCTGGATTGAACAGCCGTGGGATATGGGCGTCGTATTCGTCCCGCCAATCTCCGGTCGCTAATC
TTTTCAACGCCTGGCACTGCCGGGCGTTGTTCTTTTTAACTTCAGGCGGGTTACAATAGTTTCCAGTAAG
TATTCTGGAGGCTGCATCCATGACACAGGCAAACCTGAGCGAAACCCTGTTCAAACCCCGCTTTAAACAT
CCTGAAACCTCGACGCTAGTCCGCCGCTTTAATCACGGCGCACAACCGCCTGTGCAGTCGGCCCTTGATG
GTAAAACCATCCCTCACTGGTATCGCATGATTAACCGTCTGATGTGGATCTGGCGCGGCATTGACCCACG
CGAAATCCTCGACGTCCAGGCACGTATTGTGATGAGCGATGCCGAACGTACCGACGATGATTTATACGAT
ACGGTGATTGGCTACCGTGGCGGCAACTGGATTTATGAGTGGGCCCCGGATCTTTGTGAAGGAACCTTAC
TTCTGTGGTGTGACATAATTGGACAAACTACCTACAGAGATTTAAAGCTCTAAGGTAAATATAAAATTTT
TAAGTGTATAATGTGTTAAACTACTGATTCTAATTGTTTGTGTATTTTAGATTCCAACCTATGGAACTGA
TGAATGGGAGCAGTGGTGGAATGCCTTTAATGAGGAAAACCTGTTTTGCTCAGAAGAAATGCCATCTAGT
GATGATGAGGCTACTGCTGACTCTCAACATTCTACTCCTCCAAAAAAGAAGAGAAAGGTAGAAGACCCCA
AGGACTTTCCTTCAGAATTGCTAAGTTTTTTGAGTCATGCTGTGTTTAGTAATAGAACTCTTGCTTGCTT
TGCTATTTACACCACAAAGGAAAAAGCTGCACTGCTATACAAGAAAATTATGGAAAAATATTCTGTAACC
TTTATAAGTAGGCATAACAGTTATAATCATAACATACTGTTTTTTCTTACTCCACACAGGCATAGAGTGT
CTGCTATTAATAACTATGCTCAAAAATTGTGTACCTTTAGCTTTTTAATTTGTAAAGGGGTTAATAAGGA
ATATTTGATGTATAGTGCCTTGACTAGAGATCATAATCAGCCATACCACATTTGTAGAGGTTTTACTTGC
TTTAAAAAACCTCCCACACCTCCCCCTGAACCTGAAACATAAAATGAATGCAATTGTTGTTGTTAACTTG
TTTATTGCAGCTTATAATGGTTACAAATAAAGCAATAGCATCACAAATTTCACAAATAAAGCATTTTTTT
CACTGCATTCTAGTTGTGGTTTGTCCAAACTCATCAATGTATCTTATCATGTCTGGATCAACTGGATAAC
TCAAGCTAACCAAAATCATCCCAAACTTCCCACCCCATACCCTATTACCACTGCCAATTACCTGTGGTTT
CATTTACTCTAAACCTGTGATTCCTCTGAATTATTTTCATTTTAAAGAAATTGTATTTGTTAAATATGTA
C
